>Addgene plasmid #161522 | pYPQ262m | addgene full sequence | sequence record 325551 | Addgene NGS Result
CAAATAATGATTTTATTTTGACTGATAGTGACCTGTTCGTTGCAACAAATTGATGAGCAATGCTTTTTTA
TAATGCCAACTTTGTACAAAAAAGCAGGCTCCGATGAAACGGACAGCCGACGGAAGCGAGTTCGAGTCAC
CAAAGAAGAAGCGGAAAGTCTCTGAAGTCGAGTTTAGCCACGAGTATTGGATGAGGCACGCACTGACCCT
GGCAAAGCGAGCATGGGATGAAAGAGAAGTCCCCGTGGGCGCCGTGCTGGTGCACAACAATAGAGTGATC
GGAGAGGGATGGAACAGGCCAATCGGCCGCCACGACCCTACCGCACACGCAGAGATCATGGCACTGAGGC
AGGGAGGCCTGGTCATGCAGAATTACCGCCTGATCGATGCCACCCTGTATGTGACACTGGAGCCATGCGT
GATGTGCGCAGGAGCAATGATCCACAGCAGGATCGGAAGAGTGGTGTTCGGAGCACGGGACGCCAAGACC
GGCGCAGCAGGCTCCCTGATGGATGTGCTGCACCACCCCGGCATGAACCACCGGGTGGAGATCACAGAGG
GAATCCTGGCAGACGAGTGCGCCGCCCTGCTGAGCGATTTCTTTAGAATGCGGAGACAGGAGATCAAGGC
CCAGAAGAAGGCACAGAGCTCCACCGACTCTGGAGGATCTAGCGGAGGATCCTCTGGAAGCGAGACACCA
GGCACAAGCGAGTCCGCCACACCAGAGAGCTCCGGCGGCTCCTCCGGAGGATCCTCTGAGGTGGAGTTTT
CCCACGAGTACTGGATGAGACATGCCCTGACCCTGGCCAAGAGGGCACGCGATGAGAGGGAGGTGCCTGT
GGGAGCCGTGCTGGTGCTGAACAATAGAGTGATCGGCGAGGGCTGGAACAGAGCCATCGGCCTGCACGAC
CCAACAGCCCATGCCGAAATTATGGCCCTGAGACAGGGCGGCCTGGTCATGCAGAACTACAGACTGATTG
ACGCCACCCTGTACGTGACATTCGAGCCTTGCGTGATGTGCGCCGGCGCCATGATCCACTCTAGGATCGG
CCGCGTGGTGTTTGGCGTGAGGAACGCAAAAACCGGCGCCGCAGGCTCCCTGATGGACGTGCTGCACTAC
CCCGGCATGAATCACCGCGTCGAAATTACCGAGGGAATCCTGGCAGATGAATGTGCCGCCCTGCTGTGCT
ATTTCTTTCGGATGCCTAGACAGGTGTTCAATGCTCAGAAGAAGGCCCAGAGCTCCACCGACTCCGGAGG
ATCTAGCGGAGGCTCCTCTGGCTCTGAGACACCTGGCACAAGCGAGAGCGCAACACCTGAAAGCAGCGGG
GGCAGCAGCGGGGGGTCAACCATGGATTACAAGGACCACGACGGGGATTACAAGGACCACGACATTGATT
ACAAGGATGATGATGACAAGATGGCTCCGAAGAAGAAGAGGAAGGTTGGCATCCACGGGGTGCCAGCTGC
TGACAAGAAGTACTCGATCGGCCTCGCTATTGGGACTAACTCTGTTGGCTGGGCCGTGATCACCGACGAG
TACAAGGTGCCCTCAAAGAAGTTCAAGGTCCTGGGCAACACCGATCGGCATTCCATCAAGAAGAATCTCA
TTGGCGCTCTCCTGTTCGACAGCGGCGAGACGGCTGAGGCTACGCGGCTCAAGCGCACCGCCCGCAGGCG
GTACACGCGCAGGAAGAATCGCATCTGCTACCTGCAGGAGATTTTCTCCAACGAGATGGCGAAGGTTGAC
GATTCTTTCTTCCACAGGCTGGAGGAGTCATTCCTCGTGGAGGAGGATAAGAAGCACGAGCGGCATCCAA
TCTTCGGCAACATTGTCGACGAGGTTGCCTACCACGAGAAGTACCCTACGATCTACCATCTGCGGAAGAA
GCTCGTGGACTCCACAGATAAGGCGGACCTCCGCCTGATCTACCTCGCTCTGGCCCACATGATTAAGTTC
AGGGGCCATTTCCTGATCGAGGGGGATCTCAACCCGGACAATAGCGATGTTGACAAGCTGTTCATCCAGC
TCGTGCAGACGTACAACCAGCTCTTCGAGGAGAACCCCATTAATGCGTCAGGCGTCGACGCGAAGGCTAT
CCTGTCCGCTAGGCTCTCGAAGTCTCGGCGCCTCGAGAACCTGATCGCCCAGCTGCCGGGCGAGAAGAAG
AACGGCCTGTTCGGGAATCTCATTGCGCTCAGCCTGGGGCTCACGCCCAACTTCAAGTCGAATTTCGATC
TCGCTGAGGACGCCAAGCTGCAGCTCTCCAAGGACACATACGACGATGACCTGGATAACCTCCTGGCCCA
GATCGGCGATCAGTACGCGGACCTGTTCCTCGCTGCCAAGAATCTGTCGGACGCCATCCTCCTGTCTGAT
ATTCTCAGGGTGAACACCGAGATTACGAAGGCTCCGCTCTCAGCCTCCATGATCAAGCGCTACGACGAGC
ACCATCAGGATCTGACCCTCCTGAAGGCGCTGGTCAGGCAGCAGCTCCCCGAGAAGTACAAGGAGATCTT
CTTCGATCAGTCGAAGAACGGCTACGCTGGGTACATTGACGGCGGGGCCTCTCAGGAGGAGTTCTACAAG
TTCATCAAGCCGATTCTGGAGAAGATGGACGGCACGGAGGAGCTGCTGGTGAAGCTCAATCGCGAGGACC
TCCTGAGGAAGCAGCGGACATTCGATAACGGCAGCATCCCACACCAGATTCATCTCGGGGAGCTGCACGC
TATCCTGAGGAGGCAGGAGGACTTCTACCCTTTCCTCAAGGATAACCGCGAGAAGATCGAGAAGATTCTG
ACTTTCAGGATCCCGTACTACGTCGGCCCACTCGCTAGGGGCAACTCCCGCTTCGCTTGGATGACCCGCA
AGTCAGAGGAGACGATCACGCCGTGGAACTTCGAGGAGGTGGTCGACAAGGGCGCTAGCGCTCAGTCGTT
CATCGAGAGGATGACGAATTTCGACAAGAACCTGCCAAATGAGAAGGTGCTCCCTAAGCACTCGCTCCTG
TACGAGTACTTCACAGTCTACAACGAGCTGACTAAGGTGAAGTATGTGACCGAGGGCATGAGGAAGCCGG
CTTTCCTGTCTGGGGAGCAGAAGAAGGCCATCGTGGACCTCCTGTTCAAGACCAACCGGAAGGTCACGGT
TAAGCAGCTCAAGGAGGACTACTTCAAGAAGATTGAGTGCTTCGATTCGGTCGAGATCTCTGGCGTTGAG
GACCGCTTCAACGCCTCCCTGGGGACCTACCACGATCTCCTGAAGATCATTAAGGATAAGGACTTCCTGG
ACAACGAGGAGAATGAGGATATCCTCGAGGACATTGTGCTGACACTCACTCTGTTCGAGGACCGGGAGAT
GATCGAGGAGCGCCTGAAGACTTACGCCCATCTCTTCGATGACAAGGTCATGAAGCAGCTCAAGAGGAGG
AGGTACACCGGCTGGGGGAGGCTGAGCAGGAAGCTCATCAACGGCATTCGGGACAAGCAGTCCGGGAAGA
CGATCCTCGACTTCCTGAAGAGCGATGGCTTCGCGAACCGCAATTTCATGCAGCTGATTCACGATGACAG
CCTCACATTCAAGGAGGATATCCAGAAGGCTCAGGTGAGCGGCCAGGGGGACTCGCTGCACGAGCATATC
GCGAACCTCGCTGGCTCGCCAGCTATCAAGAAGGGGATTCTGCAGACCGTGAAGGTTGTGGACGAGCTGG
TGAAGGTCATGGGCAGGCACAAGCCTGAGAACATCGTCATTGAGATGGCCCGGGAGAATCAGACCACGCA
GAAGGGCCAGAAGAACTCACGCGAGAGGATGAAGAGGATCGAGGAGGGCATTAAGGAGCTGGGGTCCCAG
ATCCTCAAGGAGCACCCGGTGGAGAACACGCAGCTGCAGAATGAGAAGCTCTACCTGTACTACCTCCAGA
ATGGCCGCGATATGTATGTGGACCAGGAGCTGGATATTAACAGGCTCAGCGATTACGACGTCGATCATAT
CGTTCCACAGTCATTCCTGAAGGATGACTCCATTGACAACAAGGTCCTCACCAGGTCGGACAAGAACCGG
GGCAAGTCTGATAATGTTCCTTCAGAGGAGGTCGTTAAGAAGATGAAGAACTACTGGCGCCAGCTCCTGA
ATGCCAAGCTGATCACGCAGCGGAAGTTCGATAACCTCACAAAGGCTGAGAGGGGCGGGCTCTCTGAGCT
GGACAAGGCGGGCTTCATCAAGAGGCAGCTGGTCGAGACACGGCAGATCACTAAGCACGTTGCGCAGATT
CTCGACTCACGGATGAACACTAAGTACGATGAGAATGACAAGCTGATCCGCGAGGTGAAGGTCATCACCC
TGAAGTCAAAGCTCGTCTCCGACTTCAGGAAGGATTTCCAGTTCTACAAGGTTCGGGAGATCAACAATTA
CCACCATGCCCATGACGCGTACCTGAACGCGGTGGTCGGCACAGCTCTGATCAAGAAGTACCCAAAGCTC
GAGAGCGAGTTCGTGTACGGGGACTACAAGGTTTACGATGTGAGGAAGATGATCGCCAAGTCGGAGCAGG
AGATTGGCAAGGCTACCGCCAAGTACTTCTTCTACTCTAACATTATGAATTTCTTCAAGACAGAGATCAC
TCTGGCCAATGGCGAGATCCGGAAGCGCCCCCTCATCGAGACGAACGGCGAGACGGGGGAGATCGTGTGG
GACAAGGGCAGGGATTTCGCGACCGTCAGGAAGGTTCTCTCCATGCCACAAGTGAATATCGTCAAGAAGA
CAGAGGTCCAGACTGGCGGGTTCTCTAAGGAGTCAATTCTGCCTAAGCGGAACAGCGACAAGCTCATCGC
CCGCAAGAAGGACTGGGATCCGAAGAAGTACGGCGGGTTCGACAGCCCCACTGTGGCCTACTCGGTCCTG
GTTGTGGCGAAGGTTGAGAAGGGCAAGTCCAAGAAGCTCAAGAGCGTGAAGGAGCTGCTGGGGATCACGA
TTATGGAGCGCTCCAGCTTCGAGAAGAACCCGATCGATTTCCTGGAGGCGAAGGGCTACAAGGAGGTGAA
GAAGGACCTGATCATTAAGCTCCCCAAGTACTCACTCTTCGAGCTGGAGAACGGCAGGAAGCGGATGCTG
GCTTCCGCTGGCGAGCTGCAGAAGGGGAACGAGCTGGCTCTGCCGTCCAAGTATGTGAACTTCCTCTACC
TGGCCTCCCACTACGAGAAGCTCAAGGGCAGCCCCGAGGACAACGAGCAGAAGCAGCTGTTCGTCGAGCA
GCACAAGCATTACCTCGACGAGATCATTGAGCAGATTTCCGAGTTCTCCAAGCGCGTGATCCTGGCCGAC
GCGAATCTGGATAAGGTCCTCTCCGCGTACAACAAGCACCGCGACAAGCCAATCAGGGAGCAGGCTGAGA
ATATCATTCATCTCTTCACCCTGACGAACCTCGGCGCCCCTGCTGCTTTCAAGTACTTCGACACAACTAT
CGATCGCAAGAGGTACACAAGCACTAAGGAGGTCCTGGACGCGACCCTCATCCACCAGTCGATTACCGGC
CTCTACGAGACGCGCATCGACCTGTCTCAGCTCGGGGGCGACAAGCGGCCAGCGGCGACGAAGAAGGCGG
GGCAGGCGAAGAAGAAGAAGTGAGCTCAGAGCTTTCGTTCGTATCATCGGTTTCGACAACGTTCGTCAAG
TTCAATGCATCAGTTTCATTGCGCACACACCAGAATCCTACTGAGTTTGAGTATTATGGCATTGGGAAAA
CTGTTTTTCTTGTACCATTTGTTGTGCTTGTAATTTACTGTGTTTTTTATTCGGTTTTCGCTATCGAACT
GTGAAATGGAAATGGATGGAGAAGAGTTAATGAATGATATGGTCCTTTTGTTCATTCTCAAATTAATATT
ATTTGTTTTTTCTCTTATTTGTTGTGTGTTGAATTTGAAATTATAAGAGATATGCAAACATTTTGTTTTG
AGTAAAAATGTGTCAAATCGTGGCCTCTAATGACCGAAGTTAATATGAGGAGTAAAACACTTGTAGTTGT
ACCATTATGCTTATTCACTAGGCAACAAATATATTTTCAGACCTAGAAAAGCTGCAAATGTTACTGAATA
CAAGTATGTCCTCTTGTGTTTTAGACATTTATGAACTTTCCTTTATGTAATTTTCCAGAATCCTTGTCAG
ATTCTAATCATTGCTTTATAATTATAGTTATACTCATGGATTTGTAGTTGAGTATGAAAATATTTTTTAA
TGCATTTTATGACTTGCCAATTGTTCCGGAACTCTAGATAAGCTTACCGGAAAGGGCGAATTCGCAACTT
TGTATACAAAAGTTGAACGAGAAACGTAAAATGATATAAATATCAATATATTAAATTAGATTTTGCATAA
AAAACAGACTACATAATACTGTAAAACACAACATATCCAGTCACTATGCCATCCAGCTGATATCCCCTAT
AGTGAGTCGTATTACATGGTCATAGCTGTTTCCTGGCAGCTCTGGCCCGTGTCTCAAAATCTCTGATGTT
ACATTGCACAAGATAAAAATATATCATCATGCCTCCTCTGGACCAGCCAGGACAGAAATGCCTCGACTTC
GCTGCTACCCAAGGTTGCCGGGTGACGCACACCGTGGAAACGGATGAAGGCACGAACCCAGTGGACATAA
GCCTGTTCGGTTCGTAAGCTGTAATGCAAGTAGCGTATGCGCTCACGCAACTGGTCCAGAACCTTGACCG
AACGCAGCGGTGGTAACGGCGCAGTGGCGGTTTTCATGGCTTGTTATGACTGTTTTTTTGGGGTACAGTC
TATGCCTCGGGCATCCAAGCAGCAAGCGCGTTACGCCGTGGGTCGATGTTTGATGTTATGGAGCAGCAAC
GATGTTACGCAGCAGGGCAGTCGCCCTAAAACAAAGTTAAACATTATGAGGGAAGCGGTGATCGCCGAAG
TATCGACTCAACTATCAGAGGTAGTTGGCGTCATCGAGCGCCATCTCGAACCGACGTTGCTGGCCGTACA
TTTGTACGGCTCCGCAGTGGATGGCGGCCTGAAGCCACACAGTGATATTGATTTGCTGGTTACGGTGACC
GTAAGGCTTGATGAAACAACGCGGCGAGCTTTGATCAACGACCTTTTGGAAACTTCGGCTTCCCCTGGAG
AGAGCGAGATTCTCCGCGCTGTAGAAGTCACCATTGTTGTGCACGACGACATCATTCCGTGGCGTTATCC
AGCTAAGCGCGAACTGCAATTTGGAGAATGGCAGCGCAATGACATTCTTGCAGGTATCTTCGAGCCAGCC
ACGATCGACATTGATCTGGCTATCTTGCTGACAAAAGCAAGAGAACATAGCGTTGCCTTGGTAGGTCCAG
CGGCGGAGGAACTCTTTGATCCGGTTCCTGAACAGGATCTATTTGAGGCGCTAAATGAAACCTTAACGCT
ATGGAACTCGCCGCCCGACTGGGCTGGCGATGAGCGAAATGTAGTGCTTACGTTGTCCCGCATTTGGTAC
AGCGCAGTAACCGGCAAAATCGCGCCGAAGGATGTCGCTGCCGACTGGGCAATGGAGCGCCTGCCGGCCC
AGTATCAGCCCGTCATACTTGAAGCTAGACAGGCTTATCTTGGACAAGAAGAAGATCGCTTGGCCTCGCG
CGCAGATCAGTTGGAAGAATTTGTCCACTACGTGAAAGGCGAGATCACCAAGGTAGTCGGCAAATAACCC
TCGAGCCACCCATGACCAAAATCCCTTAACGTGAGTTACGCGTCGTTCCACTGAGCGTCAGACCCCGTAG
AAAAGATCAAAGGATCTTCTTGAGATCCTTTTTTTCTGCGCGTAATCTGCTGCTTGCAAACAAAAAAACC
ACCGCTACCAGCGGTGGTTTGTTTGCCGGATCAAGAGCTACCAACTCTTTTTCCGAAGGTAACTGGCTTC
AGCAGAGCGCAGATACCAAATACTGTTCTTCTAGTGTAGCCGTAGTTAGGCCACCACTTCAAGAACTCTG
TAGCACCGCCTACATACCTCGCTCTGCTAATCCTGTTACCAGTGGCTGCTGCCAGTGGCGATAAGTCGTG
TCTTACCGGGTTGGACTCAAGACGATAGTTACCGGATAAGGCGCAGCGGTCGGGCTGAACGGGGGGTTCG
TGCACACAGCCCAGCTTGGAGCGAACGACCTACACCGAACTGAGATACCTACAGCGTGAGCTATGAGAAA
GCGCCACGCTTCCCGAAGGGAGAAAGGCGGACAGGTATCCGGTAAGCGGCAGGGTCGGAACAGGAGAGCG
CACGAGGGAGCTTCCAGGGGGAAACGCCTGGTATCTTTATAGTCCTGTCGGGTTTCGCCACCTCTGACTT
GAGCGTCGATTTTTGTGATGCTCGTCAGGGGGGCGGAGCCTATGGAAAAACGCCAGCAACGCGGCCTTTT
TACGGTTCCTGGCCTTTTGCTGGCCTTTTGCTCACATGTTCTTTCCTGCGTTATCCCCTGATTCTGTGGA
TAACCGTATTACCGCCTTTGAGTGAGCTGATACCGCTCGCCGCAGCCGAACGACCGAGCGCAGCGAGTCA
GTGAGCGAGGAAGCGGAAGAGCGCCCAATACGCAAACCGCCTCTCCCCGCGCGTTGGCCGATTCATTAAT
GCAGCTGGCACGACAGGTTTCCCGACTGGAAAGCGGGCAGTGAGCGCAACGCAATTAATACGCGTACCGC
GAGCCAGGAAGAGTTTGTAGAAACGCAAAAAGGCCATCCGTCAGGATGGCCTTCTGCTTAGTTTGATGCC
TGGCAGTTTATGGCGGGCGTCCTGCCCGCCACCCTCCGGGCCGTTGCTTCACAACGTTCAAATCCGCTCC
CGGCGGATTTGTCCTACTCAGGAGAGCGTTCACCGACAAACAACAGATAAAACGAAAGGCCCAGTCTTCC
GACTGAGCCTTTCGTTTTATTTGATGCCTGGCAGTTCCCTACTCTCGCGTTAACGCTTGCATGGATGTTT
TCCCAGTCACGACGTTGTAAAACGACGGCCAGTCTTAAGCTCGGGCCC
Features (pLannotate 1.2.2; 16 found; start..end, strand, type, name):
      1..100     +  protein_bind   attL1: mutant version of attL; recombination site for the Gateway® LR reaction LR Clonase™
    161..637     +  CDS            tadA: TADA_ECOLI - Also known as yfhC. Experimental evidence at protein level: Swiss-Prot protein existence level 1. Catalyzes the deamination of adenosine to inosine at the wobble position 34 of tRNA(Arg2). Essential for cell viability. From Escherichia coli (strain K12).
    758..1249    +  CDS            tadA: TADA_ECOLI - Also known as yfhC. Experimental evidence at protein level: Swiss-Prot protein existence level 1. Catalyzes the deamination of adenosine to inosine at the wobble position 34 of tRNA(Arg2). Essential for cell viability. From Escherichia coli (strain K12).
   1397..1416    +  CDS            2xFLAG (fragment): two tandem FLAG® epitope tags
   1472..5572    +  CDS            cas9: CAS9_STRP1 - Also known as csn1 From Streptococcus pyogenes serotype M1.
   5630..6253    +  terminator     E9 terminator: terminator and polyadenylation signal from the pea rbcS-E9 gene
   6295..6418    +  protein_bind   attR5: mutant version of attR; recombination site for the Gateway® LR reaction LR Clonase™
   6436..6454    -  promoter       T7 promoter: promoter for bacteriophage T7 RNA polymerase
   6644..6667    +  promoter       Pc promoter (fragment): intI1 (promoter lies within the coding sequence); class 1 integron promoter
   6843..6899    +  CDS            GmR (fragment): gentamycin acetyltransferase; aacC1; confers resistance to gentamycin
   6906..7697    +  CDS            SmR: aminoglycoside adenylyltransferase (Murphy, 1985); aadA; confers resistance to spectinomycin and streptomycin
   7790..8378    +  rep_origin     ori: high-copy-number ColE1/pMB1/pBR322/pUC origin of replication
   8561..8653    +  CDS            lacI (fragment): lac repressor; lacI; The lac repressor binds to the lac operator to inhibit transcription in E. coli. This inhibition can be relieved by adding lactose or isopropyl-β-D-thiogalactopyranoside (IPTG).
   8708..8735    -  terminator     rrnB T2 terminator: transcription terminator T2 from the E. coli rrnB gene
   8867..8910    +  terminator     rrnB T1 terminator: Escherichia coli rrnB; transcription terminator T1 from the E. coli rrnB gene
   8957..8993    -  CDS            lacZα (fragment): LacZα fragment of β-galactosidase; lacZ fragment
