[The description below was written by a language model from this plasmid's Addgene catalogue record and pLannotate feature annotations shown in this document.]
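Description:
pYPQ262m is a 9,008 bp Gateway entry clone built on the pYPQ166 backbone. It supplies an adenine base editor module for plant CRISPR vectors. It is propagated in E. coli from a high-copy ColE1/pUC-type origin and selected with spectinomycin through the aadA (SmR) aminoglycoside adenylyltransferase gene. Short fragments of a class 1 integron Pc promoter and of a gentamicin resistance gene sit upstream of that marker. rrnB T1 and T2 terminators lie just before attL1 on the circular map. A T7 promoter and small lacI and lacZα remnants are also annotated in the backbone.

The payload lies between attL1 and attR5 and is the fusion TadA(wt)-TadA(7.10)-zSpCas9(D10A), the ABE7.10 architecture. Two tandem copies of the E. coli tRNA adenosine deaminase TadA, one wild type and one carrying the evolved 7.10 mutations according to the record, are followed by a partial FLAG epitope match and then a Streptococcus pyogenes Cas9 coding sequence carrying the D10A nickase mutation. When directed by a guide RNA, the nickase exposes single-stranded DNA on which the deaminase converts adenine to inosine, giving A-to-G edits without a double-strand break. The pea rbcS-E9 terminator provides transcription termination and polyadenylation.

No promoter is annotated upstream of the fusion, and the record does not state one. This fits an entry clone whose cassette is meant to be combined by multisite LR recombination with a compatible guide RNA entry clone and a promoter-bearing plant destination vector. The plasmid belongs to a plant genome-editing toolbox and is used to assemble vectors for A-to-G base editing in plants.
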