Addgene plasmid #161522: pYPQ262m
Purpose: Gateway entry clone (attL1 & attR5) for CRISPR-zSpCas9 ABE7.10 mediated A-G base editing
Depositing lab: Yiping Qi. Depositing organization: University of Maryland, College Park. Publication: PAM-less plant genome editing using a CRISPR-SpRY toolbox. Ren Q, Sretenovic S, Liu S, Tang X, Huang L, He Y, Liu L, Guo Y, Zhong Z, Liu G, Cheng Y, Zheng X, Pan C, Yin D, Zhang Y, Li W, Qi L, Li C, Qi Y, Zhang Y. Nat Plants. 2021 Jan 4. pii: 10.1038/s41477-020-00827-4. doi: 10.1038/s41477-020-00827-4. PubMed 33398158.
Backbone
  Vector backbone: pYPQ166
  Total vector size (bp): 9008
  Vector type: Plant Expression, CRISPR ; Gateway compatible TadA(wt)-TadA(7.10)-zSpCas9(D10A) entry clone
Growth in bacteria
  Bacterial resistance: Spectinomycin, 50 μg/mL
  Growth temperature: 37°C
  Growth strain: DH5alpha
  Copy number: High Copy
Gene/Insert
  Gene/Insert name: TadA(wt)-TadA(7.10)-zSpCas9(D10A)
Terms and licenses: Academic/Nonprofit Terms; Industry Terms: Not Available to Industry
How to cite: pYPQ262m was a gift from Yiping Qi (Addgene plasmid # 161522 ; http://n2t.net/addgene:161522 ; RRID:Addgene_161522)
